Addgene plasmid #221284: pMSCV-FKBP-RFP(pLxIS-PLPLR)
Purpose: Expression of RFP (pLxIS-PLPLR) in mammalian cells by retroviral transduction
Depositing lab: Jonathan Kagan. Depositing organization: Boston Children's Hospital. Publication: pLxIS-containing domains are biochemically flexible regulators of interferons and metabolism. Landau LM, Chaudhary N, Tien YC, Rogozinska M, Joshi S, Yao C, Crowley J, Hullahalli K, Campbell IW, Waldor MK, Haigis M, Kagan JC. Mol Cell. 2024 Jul 11;84(13):2436-2454.e10. doi: 10.1016/j.molcel.2024.05.030. Epub 2024 Jun 25. PubMed 38925114.
Backbone
  Vector backbone: pMSCV-IRES-GFP
  Vector type: Retroviral
Growth in bacteria
  Bacterial resistance: Ampicillin, 100 μg/mL
  Growth temperature: 37°C
  Growth strain: NEB Stable
  Copy number: High Copy
Gene/Insert
  Gene/Insert name: RFP (pLxIS-PLPLR)
  Species: Synthetic
  Entrez Gene: Mkrn1 (a.k.a. RFP)
  Tag / fusion protein: 3xFLAG-4xFKBP (N terminal on insert)
  Cloning method: Restriction Enzyme; 5′ cloning site BglII (not destroyed); 3′ cloning site NotI (not destroyed)
Terms and licenses: Academic/Nonprofit Terms; Industry Terms: Not Available to Industry
How to cite: pMSCV-FKBP-RFP(pLxIS-PLPLR) was a gift from Jonathan Kagan (Addgene plasmid # 221284 ; http://n2t.net/addgene:221284 ; RRID:Addgene_221284)
