[The description below was written by a language model from this plasmid's Addgene catalogue record and pLannotate feature annotations shown in this document.]
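Description:
pMSCV-FKBP-RFP(pLxIS-PLPLR) is a gammaretroviral transfer vector built on the pMSCV-IRES-GFP backbone, intended for stable expression in mammalian cells by retroviral transduction. In bacteria it is maintained through a high-copy ColE1/pUC-type origin and selected with ampicillin via the β-lactamase gene. The remaining bacterial annotations (fragments of lacI, lacZα, rop, bom and TcR, plus a lac promoter/operator) appear to be backbone remnants rather than functional parts. The viral portion consists of murine embryonic stem cell virus 5′ and 3′ LTRs flanking the MESV Ψ packaging signal and a truncated gag segment lacking its start codon. Together these allow the genomic RNA to be packaged when gag, pol and env are supplied in trans. No separate internal promoter is annotated, so transcription of the payload is presumably driven by the 5′ LTR.

The insert, cloned between BglII and NotI, is a synthetic fusion in which a red fluorescent protein (annotated as DsRed-derived) carries an N-terminal 3xFLAG-4xFKBP tag. The feature table picks up only two FKBP-like segments and no FLAG epitope, probably reflecting the limits of automated annotation of repeated units. The name indicates that the RFP bears a pLxIS motif variant designated PLPLR, but the record does not describe where it sits. The Entrez link to Mkrn1 seems to be an alias collision with "RFP" rather than a true gene assignment. Tandem FKBP domains are commonly used for ligand-induced oligomerisation, though the record does not state that use explicitly. Downstream, an EMCV IRES drives EGFP from the same transcript, marking transduced cells. The associated work concerns pLxIS-containing domains as regulators of interferon responses and metabolism.
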