Features (pLannotate 1.2.2; 22 found; start..end, strand, type, name):
    742..1026    +  CDS            FPR2 (fragment): FKBP2_CRYNB - Protein inferred from homology: Swiss-Prot protein existence level 3. PPIases accelerate the folding of proteins. It catalyzes the cis-trans isomerization of proline imidic peptide bonds in oligopeptides (By similarity). From Cryptococcus neoformans var. neoformans serotype D (strain B-3501A) (Filobasidiella neoformans).
   1021..1341    +  CDS            FKBP1A: FKB1A_HUMAN - Also known as FKBP1, FKBP12. Experimental evidence at protein level: Swiss-Prot protein existence level 1. Keeps in an inactive conformation TGFBR1, the TGF-beta type I serine/threonine kinase receptor, preventing TGF-beta receptor activation in absence of ligand. Recruits SMAD7 to ACVR1B which prevents the association of SMAD2 and SMAD3 with the activin receptor complex, thereby blocking the activin signal. May modulate the RYR1 calcium channel activity. PPIases accelerate the folding of proteins. It catalyzes the cis-trans isomerization of proline imidic peptide bonds in oligop
   1360..2034    +  CDS            DsRed: DsRed is a basic (constitutively fluorescent) red fluorescent protein published in 1999, derived from Discosoma sp..
   2057..2090    -  misc_feature   MCS (fragment): pBluescript multiple cloning site
   2192..2654    +  misc_feature   IRES: internal ribosome entry site (IRES) of the encephalomyocarditis virus (EMCV)
   2668..3387    +  CDS            EGFP: the original enhanced GFP (Yang et al., 1996) mammalian codon-optimized
   3449..3963    +  LTR            3' LTR: 3' long terminal repeat from murine embryonic stem cell virus
   4125..4141    -  protein_bind   lac operator: The lac repressor binds to the lac operator to inhibit transcription in E. coli. This inhibition can be relieved by adding lactose or isopropyl-β-D-thiogalactopyranoside (IPTG). lac repressor encoded by lacI
   4149..4179    -  promoter       lac promoter: promoter for the E. coli lac operon
   4194..4215    -  protein_bind   CAP binding site: CAP binding activates transcription in the presence of cAMP. E. coli catabolite activator protein
   4228..4320    -  CDS            lacI (fragment): lac repressor; lacI; The lac repressor binds to the lac operator to inhibit transcription in E. coli. This inhibition can be relieved by adding lactose or isopropyl-β-D-thiogalactopyranoside (IPTG).
   4503..5091    -  rep_origin     ori: high-copy-number ColE1/pMB1/pBR322/pUC origin of replication
   5262..6122    -  CDS            AmpR: β-lactamase; bla; confers resistance to ampicillin, carbenicillin, and related antibiotics
   6123..6227    -  promoter       AmpR promoter: bla
   6322..6357    +  CDS            rop (fragment): Rop protein, which maintains plasmids at low copy number; rop
   6459..6558    +  misc_feature   bom (fragment): basis of mobility region from pBR322
   6564..6713    -  CDS            lacZα (fragment): LacZα fragment of β-galactosidase; lacZ fragment
   6713..6914    -  CDS            TcR (fragment): tetracycline efflux protein; tet; confers resistance to tetracycline
   6915..7013    +  CDS            env (fragment): murine leukemia virus gPr80 envelope polyprotein precursor; env; proteolytically cleaved into gp70SU and p15TM subunits
   7055..7571    +  LTR            5' LTR: 5' long terminal repeat from murine embryonic stem cell virus
   7635..7976    +  misc_feature   MESV Ψ: packaging signal of murine embryonic stem cell virus
   8043..8459    +  CDS            gag (truncated): truncated Moloney murine leukemia virus (MMLV) gag gene lacking the start codon
>Addgene plasmid #221284 | pMSCV-FKBP-RFP(pLxIS-PLPLR) | addgene full sequence | sequence record 438524 | Addgene NGS Result
AGATCTGCCACCATGGATTACAAAGACGACGATGATAAAGGAGTGCAGGTTGAGACAATATCACCTGGGG
ACGGCCGCACATTCCCAAAGAGGGGGCAAACATGTGTGGTGCACTATACTGGAATGCTCGAAGACGGCAA
AAAAGTTGATAGTTCCAGAGATCGCAACAAGCCCTTTAAGTTCATGCTGGGTAAACAGGAGGTCATAAGA
GGCTGGGAGGAGGGAGTTGCACAAATGAGCGTGGGTCAAAGGGCTAAACTCACTATTTCTCCAGATTACG
CATATGGAGCCACAGGCCACCCTGGCATCATTCCCCCTCACGCAACCCTGGTCTTTGACGTTGAGCTCCT
CAAGCTCGAAACTAGAGGTGTGCAGGTGGAGACCATAAGCCCCGGAGATGGTAGAACTTTTCCTAAAAGG
GGGCAAACTTGTGTGGTGCATTATACCGGAATGCTGGAAGACGGAAAAAAGGTAGACTCCTCAAGAGATA
GAAACAAGCCATTCAAATTCATGCTCGGAAAGCAGGAGGTCATCAGAGGCTGGGAAGAGGGGGTGGCTCA
GATGTCTGTGGGACAACGCGCTAAGTTGACTATTAGCCCTGACTACGCCTATGGTGCTACTGGGCACCCT
GGAATCATCCCCCCACACGCTACCCTTGTATTTGACGTAGAGTTGTTGAAACTTGAAACCAGGGGTGTGC
AAGTAGAAACAATAAGTCCAGGTGATGGCAGGACTTTCCCAAAGCGCGGCCAGACATGTGTCGTCCATTA
CACTGGTATGTTGGAAGATGGTAAGAAGGTAGACTCTAGCCGAGATCGCAACAAACCTTTCAAATTTATG
CTTGGGAAGCAAGAGGTTATCCGAGGCTGGGAGGAAGGTGTCGCCCAGATGTCCGTCGGACAGAGGGCAA
AACTGACAATAAGTCCCGACTACGCATACGGGGCTACCGGGCACCCAGGAATCATCCCTCCCCATGCTAC
TCTGGTATTTGACGTGGAGCTGCTTAAGCTTGAAACACGCGGTGTTCAGGTAGAAACAATCTCCCCAGGC
GATGGACGGACTTTCCCTAAGAGAGGGCAAACATGTGTAGTACATTACACAGGCATGCTGGAGGATGGTA
AAAAAGTTGATTCTAGCAGGGACCGGAACAAGCCTTTCAAGTTCATGTTGGGAAAACAGGAAGTCATCCG
AGGGTGGGAGGAGGGCGTAGCACAGATGTCCGTTGGACAGCGCGCAAAGCTGACAATCTCCCCTGATTAT
GCATACGGCGCAACTGGACATCCTGGGATCATACCTCCCCATGCCACCTTGGTCTTTGACGTAGAACTGT
TGAAGTTGGAAGGTGCTGGAGCAGGGGCAATGAGAAGCAGCAAGAACGTTATCAAGGAATTCATGCGGTT
CAACCTTGTGATTTCAGGAACAGTAAATGGCCACCCACTGCCATTGCGGGGAGAGGGCGAAGGACGACCT
TACGAAGGCCACAACACAGTGAAACTTAAAGTCACAAAGGGAGGTCCACTGCCTTTCGCCTGGGATATCC
TTTCACCCCAATTCCAATATGGTAGTAAGGTTTATGTAAAACACCCCGCTGATATCCCCGACTATAAGAA
ACTGTCTTTTCCAGAGGGATTTAAGTGGGAGAGAGTGATGAATTTTGAGGACGGGGGTGTCGTCACAGTG
ACCCAAGACAGTTCCCTTCAGGACGGCTGTTTTATTTATAAGGTAAAGTTCATTGGGGTCAACTTTCCTA
GCGATGGCCCAGTCATGCAGAAAAAGACTATGGGATGGGAGGCTTCTACCGAGAGGCTTTACCCAAGAGA
TGGCGTCCTCAAGGGGGAAATCCATAAGGCTCTCAAACTGAAGGATGGGGGCCATTACCTTGTCGAATTT
AAGAGTATCTACATGGCCAAAAAACCCGTACAGTTGCCAGGCTATTACTATGTTGATAGCAAATTGGATA
TTACTTCTCATAATGAAGACTACACAATTGTTGAACAATATGAGAGGACAGAAGGGAGACATCATTTGTT
CCTCTGATAAGCGGCCGCGTTTAAACGTCGACGGTATCGATAAGCTTGATATCGAATTCCGCCCCCCCCC
CTAACGTTACTGGCCGAAGCCGCTTGGAATAAGGCCGGTGTGCGTTTGTCTATATGTTATTTTCCACCAT
ATTGCCGTCTTTTGGCAATGTGAGGGCCCGGAAACCTGGCCCTGTCTTCTTGACGAGCATTCCTAGGGGT
CTTTCCCCTCTCGCCAAAGGAATGCAAGGTCTGTTGAATGTCGTGAAGGAAGCAGTTCCTCTGGAAGCTT
CTTGAAGACAAACAACGTCTGTAGCGACCCTTTGCAGGCAGCGGAACCCCCCACCTGGCGACAGGTGCCT
CTGCGGCCAAAAGCCACGTGTATAAGATACACCTGCAAAGGCGGCACAACCCCAGTGCCACGTTGTGAGT
TGGATAGTTGTGGAAAGAGTCAAATGGCTCTCCTCAAGCGTATTCAACAAGGGGCTGAAGGATGCCCAGA
AGGTACCCCATTGTATGGGATCTGATCTGGGGCCTCGGTGCACATGCTTTACATGTGTTTAGTCGAGGTT
AAAAAAACGTCTAGGCCCCCCGAACCACGGGGACGTGGTTTTCCTTTGAAAAACACGATGATAATATGGC
CACAACCATGGTGAGCAAGGGCGAGGAGCTGTTCACCGGGGTGGTGCCCATCCTGGTCGAGCTGGACGGC
GACGTAAACGGCCACAAGTTCAGCGTGTCTGGCGAGGGCGAGGGCGATGCCACCTACGGCAAGCTGACCC
TGAAGTTCATCTGCACCACCGGCAAGCTGCCCGTGCCCTGGCCCACCCTCGTGACCACCCTGACCTACGG
CGTGCAGTGCTTCAGCCGCTACCCCGACCACATGAAGCAGCACGACTTCTTCAAGTCCGCCATGCCCGAA
GGCTACGTCCAGGAGCGCACCATCTTCTTCAAGGACGACGGCAACTACAAGACCCGCGCCGAGGTGAAGT
TCGAGGGCGACACCCTGGTGAACCGCATCGAGCTGAAGGGCATCGACTTCAAGGAGGACGGCAACATCCT
GGGGCACAAGCTGGAGTACAACTACAACAGCCACAACGTCTATATCATGGCCGACAAGCAGAAGAACGGC
ATCAAGGCGAACTTCAAGATCCGCCACAACATCGAGGACGGCAGCGTGCAGCTCGCCGACCACTACCAGC
AGAACACCCCCATCGGCGACGGCCCCGTGCTGCTGCCCGACAACCACTACCTGAGCACCCAGTCCGCCCT
GAGCAAAGACCCCAACGAGAAGCGCGATCACATGGTCCTGCTGGAGTTCGTGACCGCCGCCGGGATCACT
CTCGGCATGGACGAGCTGTACAAGTAATGAATTAATTAAGAATTCGATAAAATAAAAGATTTTATTTAGT
CTCCAGAAAAAGGGGGGAATGAAAGACCCCACCTGTAGGTTTGGCAAGCTAGCTTAAGTAACGCCATTTT
GCAAGGCATGGAAAATACATAACTGAGAATAGAGAAGTTCAGATCAAGGTTAGGAACAGAGAGACAGCAG
AATATGGGCCAAACAGGATATCTGTGGTAAGCAGTTCCTGCCCCGGCTCAGGGCCAAGAACAGATGGTCC
CCAGATGCGGTCCCGCCCTCAGCAGTTTCTAGAGAACCATCAGATGTTTCCAGGGTGCCCCAAGGACCTG
AAATGACCCTGTGCCTTATTTGAACTAACCAATCAGTTCGCTTCTCGCTTCTGTTCGCGCGCTTCTGCTC
CCCGAGCTCAATAAAAGAGCCCACAACCCCTCACTCGGCGCGCCAGTCCTCCGATAGACTGCGTCGCCCG
GGTACCCGTGTATCCAATAAACCCTCTTGCAGTTGCATCCGACTTGTGGTCTCGCTGTTCCTTGGGAGGG
TCTCCTCTGAGTGATTGACTACCCGTCAGCGGGGGTCTTTCATGGGTAACAGTTTCTTGAAGTTGGAGAA
CAACATTCTGAGGGTAGGAGTCGAATATTAAGTAATCCTGACTCAATTAGCCACTGTTTTGAATCCACAT
ACTCCAATACTCCTGAAATAGTTCATTATGGACAGCGCAGAAAGAGCTGGGGAGAATTGTGAAATTGTTA
TCCGCTCACAATTCCACACAACATACGAGCCGGAAGCATAAAGTGTAAAGCCTGGGGTGCCTAATGAGTG
AGCTAACTCACATTAATTGCGTTGCGCTCACTGCCCGCTTTCCAGTCGGGAAACCTGTCGTGCCAGCTGC
ATTAATGAATCGGCCAACGCGCGGGGAGAGGCGGTTTGCGTATTGGGCGCTCTTCCGCTTCCTCGCTCAC
TGACTCGCTGCGCTCGGTCGTTCGGCTGCGGCGAGCGGTATCAGCTCACTCAAAGGCGGTAATACGGTTA
TCCACAGAATCAGGGGATAACGCAGGAAAGAACATGTGAGCAAAAGGCCAGCAAAAGGCCAGGAACCGTA
AAAAGGCCGCGTTGCTGGCGTTTTTCCATAGGCTCCGCCCCCCTGACGAGCATCACAAAAATCGACGCTC
AAGTCAGAGGTGGCGAAACCCGACAGGACTATAAAGATACCAGGCGTTTCCCCCTGGAAGCTCCCTCGTG
CGCTCTCCTGTTCCGACCCTGCCGCTTACCGGATACCTGTCCGCCTTTCTCCCTTCGGGAAGCGTGGCGC
TTTCTCATAGCTCACGCTGTAGGTATCTCAGTTCGGTGTAGGTCGTTCGCTCCAAGCTGGGCTGTGTGCA
CGAACCCCCCGTTCAGCCCGACCGCTGCGCCTTATCCGGTAACTATCGTCTTGAGTCCAACCCGGTAAGA
CACGACTTATCGCCACTGGCAGCAGCCACTGGTAACAGGATTAGCAGAGCGAGGTATGTAGGCGGTGCTA
CAGAGTTCTTGAAGTGGTGGCCTAACTACGGCTACACTAGAAGAACAGTATTTGGTATCTGCGCTCTGCT
GAAGCCAGTTACCTTCGGAAAAAGAGTTGGTAGCTCTTGATCCGGCAAACAAACCACCGCTGGTAGCGGT
GGTTTTTTTGTTTGCAAGCAGCAGATTACGCGCAGAAAAAAAGGATCTCAAGAAGATCCTTTGATCTTTT
CTACGGGGTCTGACGCTCAGTGGAACGAAAACTCACGTTAAGGGATTTTGGTCATGAGATTATCAAAAAG
GATCTTCACCTAGATCCTTTTAAATTAAAAATGAAGTTTTAAATCAATCTAAAGTATATATGAGTAAACT
TGGTCTGACAGTTACCAATGCTTAATCAGTGAGGCACCTATCTCAGCGATCTGTCTATTTCGTTCATCCA
TAGTTGCCTGACTCCCCGTCGTGTAGATAACTACGATACGGGAGGGCTTACCATCTGGCCCCAGTGCTGC
AATGATACCGCGAGACCCACGCTCACCGGCTCCAGATTTATCAGCAATAAACCAGCCAGCCGGAAGGGCC
GAGCGCAGAAGTGGTCCTGCAACTTTATCCGCCTCCATCCAGTCTATTAATTGTTGCCGGGAAGCTAGAG
TAAGTAGTTCGCCAGTTAATAGTTTGCGCAACGTTGTTGCCATTGCTACAGGCATCGTGGTGTCACGCTC
GTCGTTTGGTATGGCTTCATTCAGCTCCGGTTCCCAACGATCAAGGCGAGTTACATGATCCCCCATGTTG
TGCAAAAAAGCGGTTAGCTCCTTCGGTCCTCCGATCGTTGTCAGAAGTAAGTTGGCCGCAGTGTTATCAC
TCATGGTTATGGCAGCACTGCATAATTCTCTTACTGTCATGCCATCCGTAAGATGCTTTTCTGTGACTGG
TGAGTACTCAACCAAGTCATTCTGAGAATAGTGTATGCGGCGACCGAGTTGCTCTTGCCCGGCGTCAATA
CGGGATAATACCGCGCCACATAGCAGAACTTTAAAAGTGCTCATCATTGGAAAACGTTCTTCGGGGCGAA
AACTCTCAAGGATCTTACCGCTGTTGAGATCCAGTTCGATGTAACCCACTCGTGCACCCAACTGATCTTC
AGCATCTTTTACTTTCACCAGCGTTTCTGGGTGAGCAAAAACAGGAAGGCAAAATGCCGCAAAAAAGGGA
ATAAGGGCGACACGGAAATGTTGAATACTCATACTCTTCCTTTTTCAATATTATTGAAGCATTTATCAGG
GTTATTGTCTCATGAGCGGATACATATTTGAATGTATTTAGAAAAATAAACAAATAGGGGTTCCGCGCAC
ATTTCCCCGAAAAGTGCCACCTGACGTCTAAGAAACCATTATTATCATGACATTAACCTATAAAAATAGG
CGTATCACGAGGCCCTTTCGTCTCGCGCGTTTCGGTGATGACGGTGAAAACCTCTGACACATGCAGCTCC
CGGAGACGGTCACAGCTTGTCTGTAAGCGGATGCCGGGAGCAGACAAGCCCGTCAGGGCGCGTCAGCGGG
TGTTGGCGGGTGTCGGGGCTGGCTTAACTATGCGGCATCAGAGCAGATTGTACTGAGAGTGCACCATATG
CGGTGTGAAATACCGCACAGATGCGTAAGGAGAAAATACCGCATCAGGCGCCATTCGCCATTCAGGCTGC
GCAACTGTTGGGAAGGGCGATCGGTGCGGGCCTCTTCGCTATTACGCCAGCTGGCGAAAGGGGGATGTGC
TGCAAGGCGATTAAGTTGGGTAACGCCAGGGTTTTCCCAGTCACGACGTTGTAAAACGACGGCGCAAGGA
ATGGTGCATGCAAGGAGATGGCGCCCAACAGTCCCCCGGCCACGGGGCCTGCCACCATACCCACGCCGAA
ACAAGCGCTCATGAGCCCGAAGTGGCGAGCCCGATCTTCCCCATCGGTGATGTCGGCGATATAGGCGCCA
GCAACCGCACCTGTGGCGCCGGTGATGCCGGCCACGATGCGTCCGGCGTAGAGGCGATTAGTCCAATTTG
TTAAAGACAGGATATCAGTGGTCCAGGCTCTAGTTTTGACTCAACAATATCACCAGCTGAAGCCTATAGA
GTACGAGCCATAGATAAAATAAAAGATTTTATTTAGTCTCCAGAAAAAGGGGGGAATGAAAGACCCCACC
TGTAGGTTTGGCAAGCTAGCTTAAGTAACGCCATTTTGCAAGGCATGGAAAATACATAACTGAGAATAGA
GAAGTTCAGATCAAGGTTAGGAACAGAGAGACAGCAGAATATGGGCCAAACAGGATATCTGTGGTAAGCA
GTTCCTGCCCCGGCTCAGGGCCAAGAACAGATGGTCCCCAGATGCGGTCCCGCCCTCAGCAGTTTCTAGA
GAACCATCAGATGTTTCCAGGGTGCCCCAAGGACCTGAAATGACCCTGTGCCTTATTTGAACTAACCAAT
CAGTTCGCTTCTCGCTTCTGTTCGCGCGCTTCTGCTCCCCGAGCTCAATAAAAGAGCCCACAACCCCTCA
CTCGGCGCGCCAGTCCTCCGATAGACTGCGTCGCCCGGGTACCCGTATTCCCAATAAAGCCTCTTGCTGT
TTGCATCCGAATCGTGGACTCGCTGATCCTTGGGAGGGTCTCCTCAGATTGATTGACTGCCCACCTCGGG
GGTCTTTCATTTGGAGGTTCCACCGAGATTTGGAGACCCCTGCCCAGGGACCACCGACCCCCCCGCCGGG
AGGTAAGCTGGCCAGCGGTCGTTTCGTGTCTGTCTCTGTCTTTGTGCGTGTTTGTGCCGGCATCTAATGT
TTGCGCCTGCGTCTGTACTAGTTAGCTAACTAGCTCTGTATCTGGCGGACCCGTGGTGGAACTGACGAGT
TCTGAACACCCGGCCGCAACCCTGGGAGACGTCCCAGGGACTTTGGGGGCCGTTTTTGTGGCCCGACCTG
AGGAAGGGAGTCGATGTGGAATCCGACCCCGTCAGGATATGTGGTTCTGGTAGGAGACGAGAACCTAAAA
CAGTTCCCGCCTCCGTCTGAATTTTTGCTTTCGGTTTGGAACCGAAGCCGCGCGTCTTGTCTGCTGCAGC
GCTGCAGCATCGTTCTGTGTTGTCTCTGTCTGACTGTGTTTCTGTATTTGTCTGAAAATTAGGGCCAGAC
TGTTACCACTCCCTTAAGTTTGACCTTAGGTCACTGGAAAGATGTCGAGCGGATCGCTCACAACCAGTCG
GTAGATGTCAAGAAGAGACGTTGGGTTACCTTCTGCTCTGCAGAATGGCCAACCTTTAACGTCGGATGGC
CGCGAGACGGCACCTTTAACCGAGACCTCATCACCCAGGTTAAGATCAAGGTCTTTTCACCTGGCCCGCA
TGGACACCCAGACCAGGTCCCCTACATCGTGACCTGGGAAGCCTTGGCTTTTGACCCCCCTCCCTGGGTC
AAGCCCTTTGTACACCCTAAGCCTCCGCCTCCTCTTCCTCCATCCGCCCCGTCTCTCCCCCTTGAACCTC
CTCGTTCGACCCCGCCTCGATCCTCCCTTTATCCAGCCCTCACTCCTTCTCTAGGCGCCGGAATT
